Addgene plasmid #224576: pSuper Retro GFP DGK alfa mouse
Purpose: Negative Control for downregulation of the expression of human DGK alfa in human cells
Depositing lab: Isabel Mérida. Depositing organization: Centro Nacional de Biotecnologia (CNB). Publication: Predominant contribution of DGKzeta over DGKalpha in the control of PKC/PDK-1-regulated functions in T cells. Avila-Flores A, Arranz-Nicolas J, Andrada E, Soutar D, Merida I. Immunol Cell Biol. 2017 Jul;95(6):549-563. doi: 10.1038/icb.2017.7. Epub 2017 Feb 6. PubMed 28163304.
Backbone
  Vector backbone: pSUPER Retro GFP
  Backbone manufacturer: Oligoengine
  Backbone size w/o insert (bp): 8371
  Vector type: Retroviral, RNAi
  Selectable markers: Neomycin (select with G418)
Growth in bacteria
  Bacterial resistance: Ampicillin, 100 μg/mL
  Growth temperature: 37°C
  Growth strain: NEB Stable
  Copy number: High Copy
Gene/Insert
  Gene/Insert name: sh RNAi Diacylglycerol kinase alfa mouse
  gRNA/shRNA sequence: ACACAAGACCACAGATGATttcaagagaATCATCTGTGGTCTTGTGT
  Species: M. musculus (mouse)
  Insert size (bp): 64
  Entrez Gene: Dgka (a.k.a. 80kDa, AW146112, Dagk1)
  Promoter: H1
  Cloning method: Restriction Enzyme; 5′ cloning site Bgl2 (destroyed during cloning); 3′ cloning site Hind3 (not destroyed)
  Sequencing primers: 5′ pSuperRetro2; 3′ pSuperRetro 1
Terms and licenses: Academic/Nonprofit Terms; Industry Terms: Not Available to Industry
How to cite: pSuper Retro GFP DGK alfa mouse was a gift from Isabel Mérida (Addgene plasmid # 224576 ; http://n2t.net/addgene:224576 ; RRID:Addgene_224576)
