[The description below was written by a language model from this plasmid's Addgene catalogue record and pLannotate feature annotations shown in this document.]
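Description:
pSuper Retro GFP DGK alfa mouse is a retroviral RNAi vector built on the commercial pSUPER Retro GFP backbone, carrying a short hairpin RNA directed against mouse diacylglycerol kinase alpha (Dgka). The 64 bp hairpin insert was cloned between BglII (destroyed in cloning) and HindIII sites downstream of the human H1 RNA polymerase III promoter. This promoter drives expression of a small stem-loop transcript that is processed into siRNA. In the sequenced record the H1 cassette lies in the antisense orientation relative to the viral genome.

The retroviral frame consists of a murine embryonic stem cell virus 5' LTR and Ψ packaging signal, a truncated MMLV gag region that lacks its start codon, and a self-inactivating ΔU3 3' LTR. When packaging functions are supplied in trans, the region between the LTRs can therefore be packaged and integrated into target cells, and the U3 deletion should reduce LTR-driven transcription after integration. An internal mouse PGK promoter precedes EGFP followed by the neo coding sequence and a synthetic poly(A) signal, allowing transduced cells to be tracked by green fluorescence and selected with G418. The table annotates no separate promoter or linking element for neo. In bacteria the plasmid is maintained through a high-copy ColE1/pUC-type origin and ampicillin resistance. The remaining lac, rop, bom, TcR and env annotations are only backbone fragments.

Because the hairpin targets the mouse sequence, the depositor lists the construct as a negative control for experiments that knock down human DGK alpha in human cells. The sequenced record is 7,452 nt, shorter than the 8,371 bp catalogue backbone size, and the record does not explain this discrepancy.
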