Features (pLannotate 1.2.2; 23 found; start..end, strand, type, name):
    579..920     +  misc_feature   MESV Ψ: packaging signal of murine embryonic stem cell virus
    987..1403    +  CDS            gag (truncated): truncated Moloney murine leukemia virus (MMLV) gag gene lacking the start codon
   1420..1446    -  misc_feature   MCS (fragment): pBluescript multiple cloning site
   1511..1725    -  promoter       H1 promoter: human H1 RNA promoter
   1736..2239    +  promoter       PGK promoter: mouse phosphoglycerate kinase 1 promoter
   2274..2990    +  CDS            EGFP: EGFP is a basic (constitutively fluorescent) green fluorescent protein published in 1996, derived from Aequorea victoria. It is reported to be a rapidly-maturing weak dimer with moderate acid sensitivity.
   3054..3845    +  CDS            neo: KKA2_KLEPN - Also known as kan, nptII. Experimental evidence at protein level: Swiss-Prot protein existence level 1. Resistance to kanamycin, neomycin, paromomycin, ribostamycin, butirosin and gentamicin B. From Klebsiella pneumoniae.
   3912..3960    +  polyA_signal   poly(A) signal: synthetic polyadenylation signal
   4034..4068    +  LTR            3' LTR (ΔU3) (fragment): self-inactivating 3' long terminal repeat (LTR) from Moloney murine leukemia virus
   4065..4359    +  LTR            3' LTR (ΔU3) (fragment): self-inactivating 3' long terminal repeat (LTR) from Moloney murine leukemia virus
   4521..4537    -  protein_bind   lac operator: The lac repressor binds to the lac operator to inhibit transcription in E. coli. This inhibition can be relieved by adding lactose or isopropyl-β-D-thiogalactopyranoside (IPTG). lac repressor encoded by lacI
   4545..4575    -  promoter       lac promoter: promoter for the E. coli lac operon
   4590..4611    -  protein_bind   CAP binding site: CAP binding activates transcription in the presence of cAMP. E. coli catabolite activator protein
   4624..4716    -  CDS            lacI (fragment): lac repressor; lacI; The lac repressor binds to the lac operator to inhibit transcription in E. coli. This inhibition can be relieved by adding lactose or isopropyl-β-D-thiogalactopyranoside (IPTG).
   4899..5487    -  rep_origin     ori: high-copy-number ColE1/pMB1/pBR322/pUC origin of replication
   5658..6518    -  CDS            AmpR: β-lactamase; bla; confers resistance to ampicillin, carbenicillin, and related antibiotics
   6519..6623    -  promoter       AmpR promoter: bla
   6718..6753    +  CDS            rop (fragment): Rop protein, which maintains plasmids at low copy number; rop
   6855..6954    +  misc_feature   bom (fragment): basis of mobility region from pBR322
   6960..7109    -  CDS            lacZα (fragment): LacZα fragment of β-galactosidase; lacZ fragment
   7109..7310    -  CDS            TcR (fragment): tetracycline efflux protein; tet; confers resistance to tetracycline
   7311..7409    +  CDS            env (fragment): murine leukemia virus gPr80 envelope polyprotein precursor; env; proteolytically cleaved into gp70SU and p15TM subunits
   7451..515     +  LTR            5' LTR (across the origin): 5' long terminal repeat from murine embryonic stem cell virus
>Addgene plasmid #224576 | pSuper Retro GFP DGK alfa mouse | addgene full sequence | sequence record 445746 | Addgene NGS Result
TGAAAGACCCCACCTGTAGGTTTGGCAAGCTAGCTTAAGTAACGCCATTTTGCAAGGCATGGAAAATACA
TAACTGAGAATAGAGAAGTTCAGATCAAGGTTAGGAACAGAGAGACAGCAGAATATGGGCCAAACAGGAT
ATCTGTGGTAAGCAGTTCCTGCCCCGGCTCAGGGCCAAGAACAGATGGTCCCCAGATGCGGTCCCGCCCT
CAGCAGTTTCTAGAGAACCATCAGATGTTTCCAGGGTGCCCCAAGGACCTGAAATGACCCTGTGCCTTAT
TTGAACTAACCAATCAGTTCGCTTCTCGCTTCTGTTCGCGCGCTTCTGCTCCCCGAGCTCAATAAAAGAG
CCCACAACCCCTCACTCGGCGCGCCAGTCCTCCGATAGACTGCGTCGCCCGGGTACCCGTATTCCCAATA
AAGCCTCTTGCTGTTTGCATCCGAATCGTGGACTCGCTGATCCTTGGGAGGGTCTCCTCAGATTGATTGA
CTGCCCACCTCGGGGGTCTTTCATTTGGAGGTTCCACCGAGATTTGGAGACCCCTGCCCAGGGACCACCG
ACCCCCCCGCCGGGAGGTAAGCTGGCCAGCGGTCGTTTCGTGTCTGTCTCTGTCTTTGTGCGTGTTTGTG
CCGGCATCTAATGTTTGCGCCTGCGTCTGTACTAGTTAGCTAACTAGCTCTGTATCTGGCGGACCCGTGG
TGGAACTGACGAGTTCTGAACACCCGGCCGCAACCCTGGGAGACGTCCCAGGGACTTTGGGGGCCGTTTT
TGTGGCCCGACCTGAGGAAGGGAGTCGATGTGGAATCCGACCCCGTCAGGATATGTGGTTCTGGTAGGAG
ACGAGAACCTAAAACAGTTCCCGCCTCCGTCTGAATTTTTGCTTTCGGTTTGGAACCGAAGCCGCGCGTC
TTGTCTGCTGCAGCGCTGCAGCATCGTTCTGTGTTGTCTCTGTCTGACTGTGTTTCTGTATTTGTCTGAA
AATTAGGGCCAGACTGTTACCACTCCCTTAAGTTTGACCTTAGGTCACTGGAAAGATGTCGAGCGGATCG
CTCACAACCAGTCGGTAGATGTCAAGAAGAGACGTTGGGTTACCTTCTGCTCTGCAGAATGGCCAACCTT
TAACGTCGGATGGCCGCGAGACGGCACCTTTAACCGAGACCTCATCACCCAGGTTAAGATCAAGGTCTTT
TCACCTGGCCCGCATGGACACCCAGACCAGGTCCCCTACATCGTGACCTGGGAAGCCTTGGCTTTTGACC
CCCCTCCCTGGGTCAAGCCCTTTGTACACCCTAAGCCTCCGCCTCCTCTTCCTCCATCCGCCCCGTCTCT
CCCCCTTGAACCTCCTCGTTCGACCCCGCCTCGATCCTCCCTTTATCCAGCCCTCACTCCTTCTCTAGGC
GCCGGAATTAGATCGATCTCTCGAGGTCGACGGTATCGATAAGCTTTTCCAAAAAACACAAGACCACAGA
TGATTCTCTTGAAATCATCTGTGGTCTTGTGTGGGGATCTGTGGTCTCATACAGAACTTATAAGATTCCC
AAATCCAAAGACATTTCACGTTTATGGTGATTTCCCAGAACACATAGCGACATGCAAATATTGCAGGGCG
CCACTCCCCTGTCCCTCACAGCCATCTTCCTGCCAGGGCGCACGCGCGCTGGGTGTTCCCGCCTAGTGAC
ACTGGGCCCGCGATTCCTTGGAGCGGGTTGATGACGTCAGCGTTCGAATTCTACCGGGTAGGGGAGGCGC
TTTTCCCAAGGCAGTCTGGAGCATGCGCTTTAGCAGCCCCGCTGGGCACTTGGCGCTACACAAGTGGCCT
CTGGCCTCGCACACATTCCACATCCACCGGCCGGTAGGCGCCAACCGGCTCCGTTCTTTGGTGGCCCCTT
CGCGCCACCTTCTACTCCTCCCCTAGTCAGGAAGTTCCCCCCCGCCCCGCAGCTCGCGTCGTGCAGGACG
TGACAAATGGAAGTAGCACGTCTCACTAGTCTCGTGCAGATGGACAGCACCGCTGAGCAATGGAAGCGGG
TAGGCCTTTGGGGCAGCGGCCAATAGCAGCTTTGCTCCTTCGCTTTCTGGGCTCAGAGGCTGGGAAGGGG
TGGGTCCGGGGGCGGGCTCAGGGGCGGGCTCAGGGGCGGGGCGGGCGCCCGAAGGTCCTCCGGAGGCCCG
GCATTCTGCACGCTTCAAAAGCGCACGTCTGCCGCGCTGTTCTCCTCTTCCTCATCTCCGGGCCTTTCGA
CCTGCAGCCCAAGCTAGCTTACCGGTCGCCACCATGGTGAGCAAGGGCGAGGAGCTGTTCACCGGGGTGG
TGCCCATCCTGGTCGAGCTGGACGGCGACGTAAACGGCCACAAGTTCAGCGTGTCCGGCGAGGGCGAGGG
CGATGCCACCTACGGCAAGCTGACCCTGAAGTTCATCTGCACCACCGGCAAGCTGCCCGTGCCCTGGCCC
ACCCTCGTGACCACCCTGACCTACGGCGTGCAGTGCTTCAGCCGCTACCCCGACCACATGAAGCAGCACG
ACTTCTTCAAGTCCGCCATGCCCGAAGGCTACGTCCAGGAGCGCACCATCTTCTTCAAGGACGACGGCAA
CTACAAGACCCGCGCCGAGGTGAAGTTCGAGGGCGACACCCTGGTGAACCGCATCGAGCTGAAGGGCATC
GACTTCAAGGAGGACGGCAACATCCTGGGGCACAAGCTGGAGTACAACTACAACAGCCACAACGTCTATA
TCATGGCCGACAAGCAGAAGAACGGCATCAAGGTGAACTTCAAGATCCGCCACAACATCGAGGACGGCAG
CGTGCAGCTCGCCGACCACTACCAGCAGAACACCCCCATCGGCGACGGCCCCGTGCTGCTGCCCGACAAC
CACTACCTGAGCACCCAGTCCGCCCTGAGCAAAGACCCCAACGAGAAGCGCGATCACATGGTCCTGCTGG
AGTTCGTGACCGCCGCCGGGATCACTCTCGGCATGGACGAGCTGTACAAGTCCGGACTCAGATCAGCTTG
ATTCTTCTGACACAACAGTCTCGAACTTAAGGCTAGAGCCACCATGATTGAACAAGATGGATTGCACGCA
GGTTCTCCGGCCGCTTGGGTGGAGAGGCTATTCGGCTATGACTGGGCACAACAGACAATCGGCTGCTCTG
ATGCCGCCGTGTTCCGGCTGTCAGCGCAGGGGCGCCCGGTTCTTTTTGTCAAGACCGACCTGTCCGGTGC
CCTGAATGAACTGCAGGACGAGGCAGCGCGGCTATCGTGGCTGGCCACGACGGGCGTTCCTTGCGCAGCT
GTGCTCGACGTTGTCACTGAAGCGGGAAGGGACTGGCTGCTATTGGGCGAAGTGCCGGGGCAGGATCTCC
TGTCATCTCACCTTGCTCCTGCCGAGAAAGTATCCATCATGGCTGATGCAATGCGGCGGCTGCATACGCT
TGATCCGGCTACCTGCCCATTCGACCACCAAGCGAAACATCGCATCGAGCGAGCACGTACTCGGATGGAA
GCCGGTCTTGTCGATCAGGATGATCTGGACGAAGAGCATCAGGGGCTCGCGCCAGCCGAACTGTTCGCCA
GGCTCAAGGCGCGCATGCCCGACGGCGAGGATCTCGTCGTGACCCATGGCGATGCCTGCTTGCCGAATAT
CATGGTGGAAAATGGCCGCTTTTCTGGATTCATCGACTGTGGCCGGCTGGGTGTGGCGGACCGCTATCAG
GACATAGCGTTGGCTACCCGTGATATTGCTGAAGAGCTTGGCGGCGAATGGGCTGACCGCTTCCTCGTGC
TTTACGGTATCGCCGCTCCCGATTCGCAGCGCATCGCCTTCTATCGCCTTCTTGACGAGTTCTTCTGAGC
GGGACTCTGGGGTTCGAAATGACCGACCAAGCGACGCCCAACCTGCCATCACGATGGCCGCAATAAAATA
TCTTTATTTTCATTACATCTGTGTGTTGGTTTTTTGTGTGAATCGATAGCGATAAGGATCGGGGATGCAT
CGATAAAATAAAAGATTTTATTTAGTCTCCAGAAAAAGGGGGGAATGAAAGACCCCACCTGTAGGTTTGG
CAAGCTAGAGAACCATCAGATGTTTCCAGGGTGCCCCAAGGACCTGAAATGACCCTGTGCCTTATTTGAA
CTAACCAATCAGTTCGCTTCTCGCTTCTGTTCGCGCGCTTCTGCTCCCCGAGCTCAATAAAAGAGCCCAC
AACCCCTCACTCGGCGCGCCAGTCCTCCGATAGACTGCGTCGCCCGGGTACCCGTGTATCCAATAAACCC
TCTTGCAGTTGCATCCGACTTGTGGTCTCGCTGTTCCTTGGGAGGGTCTCCTCTGAGTGATTGACTACCC
GTCAGCGGGGGTCTTTCATGGGTAACAGTTTCTTGAAGTTGGAGAACAACATTCTGAGGGTAGGAGTCGA
ATATTAAGTAATCCTGACTCAATTAGCCACTGTTTTGAATCCACATACTCCAATACTCCTGAAATAGTTC
ATTATGGACAGCGCAGAAAGAGCTGGGGAGAATTGTGAAATTGTTATCCGCTCACAATTCCACACAACAT
ACGAGCCGGAAGCATAAAGTGTAAAGCCTGGGGTGCCTAATGAGTGAGCTAACTCACATTAATTGCGTTG
CGCTCACTGCCCGCTTTCCAGTCGGGAAACCTGTCGTGCCAGCTGCATTAATGAATCGGCCAACGCGCGG
GGAGAGGCGGTTTGCGTATTGGGCGCTCTTCCGCTTCCTCGCTCACTGACTCGCTGCGCTCGGTCGTTCG
GCTGCGGCGAGCGGTATCAGCTCACTCAAAGGCGGTAATACGGTTATCCACAGAATCAGGGGATAACGCA
GGAAAGAACATGTGAGCAAAAGGCCAGCAAAAGGCCAGGAACCGTAAAAAGGCCGCGTTGCTGGCGTTTT
TCCATAGGCTCCGCCCCCCTGACGAGCATCACAAAAATCGACGCTCAAGTCAGAGGTGGCGAAACCCGAC
AGGACTATAAAGATACCAGGCGTTTCCCCCTGGAAGCTCCCTCGTGCGCTCTCCTGTTCCGACCCTGCCG
CTTACCGGATACCTGTCCGCCTTTCTCCCTTCGGGAAGCGTGGCGCTTTCTCATAGCTCACGCTGTAGGT
ATCTCAGTTCGGTGTAGGTCGTTCGCTCCAAGCTGGGCTGTGTGCACGAACCCCCCGTTCAGCCCGACCG
CTGCGCCTTATCCGGTAACTATCGTCTTGAGTCCAACCCGGTAAGACACGACTTATCGCCACTGGCAGCA
GCCACTGGTAACAGGATTAGCAGAGCGAGGTATGTAGGCGGTGCTACAGAGTTCTTGAAGTGGTGGCCTA
ACTACGGCTACACTAGAAGAACAGTATTTGGTATCTGCGCTCTGCTGAAGCCAGTTACCTTCGGAAAAAG
AGTTGGTAGCTCTTGATCCGGCAAACAAACCACCGCTGGTAGCGGTGGTTTTTTTGTTTGCAAGCAGCAG
ATTACGCGCAGAAAAAAAGGATCTCAAGAAGATCCTTTGATCTTTTCTACGGGGTCTGACGCTCAGTGGA
ACGAAAACTCACGTTAAGGGATTTTGGTCATGAGATTATCAAAAAGGATCTTCACCTAGATCCTTTTAAA
TTAAAAATGAAGTTTTAAATCAATCTAAAGTATATATGAGTAAACTTGGTCTGACAGTTACCAATGCTTA
ATCAGTGAGGCACCTATCTCAGCGATCTGTCTATTTCGTTCATCCATAGTTGCCTGACTCCCCGTCGTGT
AGATAACTACGATACGGGAGGGCTTACCATCTGGCCCCAGTGCTGCAATGATACCGCGAGACCCACGCTC
ACCGGCTCCAGATTTATCAGCAATAAACCAGCCAGCCGGAAGGGCCGAGCGCAGAAGTGGTCCTGCAACT
TTATCCGCCTCCATCCAGTCTATTAATTGTTGCCGGGAAGCTAGAGTAAGTAGTTCGCCAGTTAATAGTT
TGCGCAACGTTGTTGCCATTGCTACAGGCATCGTGGTGTCACGCTCGTCGTTTGGTATGGCTTCATTCAG
CTCCGGTTCCCAACGATCAAGGCGAGTTACATGATCCCCCATGTTGTGCAAAAAAGCGGTTAGCTCCTTC
GGTCCTCCGATCGTTGTCAGAAGTAAGTTGGCCGCAGTGTTATCACTCATGGTTATGGCAGCACTGCATA
ATTCTCTTACTGTCATGCCATCCGTAAGATGCTTTTCTGTGACTGGTGAGTACTCAACCAAGTCATTCTG
AGAATAGTGTATGCGGCGACCGAGTTGCTCTTGCCCGGCGTCAATACGGGATAATACCGCGCCACATAGC
AGAACTTTAAAAGTGCTCATCATTGGAAAACGTTCTTCGGGGCGAAAACTCTCAAGGATCTTACCGCTGT
TGAGATCCAGTTCGATGTAACCCACTCGTGCACCCAACTGATCTTCAGCATCTTTTACTTTCACCAGCGT
TTCTGGGTGAGCAAAAACAGGAAGGCAAAATGCCGCAAAAAAGGGAATAAGGGCGACACGGAAATGTTGA
ATACTCATACTCTTCCTTTTTCAATATTATTGAAGCATTTATCAGGGTTATTGTCTCATGAGCGGATACA
TATTTGAATGTATTTAGAAAAATAAACAAATAGGGGTTCCGCGCACATTTCCCCGAAAAGTGCCACCTGA
CGTCTAAGAAACCATTATTATCATGACATTAACCTATAAAAATAGGCGTATCACGAGGCCCTTTCGTCTC
GCGCGTTTCGGTGATGACGGTGAAAACCTCTGACACATGCAGCTCCCGGAGACGGTCACAGCTTGTCTGT
AAGCGGATGCCGGGAGCAGACAAGCCCGTCAGGGCGCGTCAGCGGGTGTTGGCGGGTGTCGGGGCTGGCT
TAACTATGCGGCATCAGAGCAGATTGTACTGAGAGTGCACCATATGCGGTGTGAAATACCGCACAGATGC
GTAAGGAGAAAATACCGCATCAGGCGCCATTCGCCATTCAGGCTGCGCAACTGTTGGGAAGGGCGATCGG
TGCGGGCCTCTTCGCTATTACGCCAGCTGGCGAAAGGGGGATGTGCTGCAAGGCGATTAAGTTGGGTAAC
GCCAGGGTTTTCCCAGTCACGACGTTGTAAAACGACGGCGCAAGGAATGGTGCATGCAAGGAGATGGCGC
CCAACAGTCCCCCGGCCACGGGGCCTGCCACCATACCCACGCCGAAACAAGCGCTCATGAGCCCGAAGTG
GCGAGCCCGATCTTCCCCATCGGTGATGTCGGCGATATAGGCGCCAGCAACCGCACCTGTGGCGCCGGTG
ATGCCGGCCACGATGCGTCCGGCGTAGAGGCGATTAGTCCAATTTGTTAAAGACAGGATATCAGTGGTCC
AGGCTCTAGTTTTGACTCAACAATATCACCAGCTGAAGCCTATAGAGTACGAGCCATAGATAAAATAAAA
GATTTTATTTAGTCTCCAGAAAAAGGGGGGAA
